>Addgene plasmid #235459 | pHK009 | addgene full sequence | sequence record 473112 | Addgene NGS Result
TTCGCTAATCGCCACGACGCGTAGTCGACCCGCCAATTCCCATGGGGCGCGCCTGCTGCCACCGCTGAGC
AATAACTAGCATAACCCCTTGGGGCCTCTAAACGGGTCTTGAGGGGTTTTTTGCCAGGCATCAAATAAAA
CGAAAGGCTCAGTCGGAAGACTGGGCACTGTTGAGGATAAATACTTTCTCTACTAGGCGCCTGTTACACA
GGTCCTCAGCGGCGCGCCTTTGTCGGTGAACGCTCTCCTGAGTAGGACAAATCCGCCGGGAGCGGATTTG
AACGTTGTGAAGCAACGGCCCGGAGGGTGGCGGGCAGGACGCCCGCCATAAACTGCCAGGCATCAAACTA
AGCAGAAGGCCATCCTGACGGATGGCCTTTTTGCGTTTCAGATCTACCGGTAAACCAGCAATAGACATAA
GCGGCTATTTAACGACCCTGCCCTGAACCGACGACAAGCTGACGACCGGGTCTCCGCAAGTGGCACTTTT
CGGGGAAATGTGCGCGGAACCCCTATTTGTTTATTTTTCTAAATACATTCAAATATGTATCCGCTCATGA
GACAATAACCCTGATAAATGCTTCAATAATATTGAAAAAGGAAGAGTATGAGCCATATTCAACGGGAAAC
GTCTTGCTCTAGGCCGCGATTAAATTCCAACATGGATGCTGATTTATATGGGTATAAATGGGCTCGCGAT
AATGTCGGGCAATCAGGTGCGACAATCTATCGATTGTATGGGAAGCCCGATGCGCCAGAGTTGTTTCTGA
AACATGGCAAAGGTAGCGTTGCCAATGATGTTACAGATGAGATGGTCAGACTAAACTGGCTGACGGAATT
TATGCCTCTTCCGACCATCAAGCATTTTATCCGTACTCCTGATGATGCATGGTTACTCACCACTGCGATC
CCCGGGAAAACAGCATTCCAGGTATTAGAAGAATATCCTGATTCAGGTGAAAATATTGTTGATGCGCTGG
CAGTGTTCCTGCGCCGGTTGCATTCGATTCCTGTTTGTAATTGTCCTTTTAACAGCGACCGCGTATTTCG
TCTCGCTCAGGCGCAATCACGAATGAATAACGGTTTGGTTGATGCGAGTGATTTTGATGACGAGCGTAAT
GGCTGGCCTGTTGAACAAGTCTGGAAAGAAATGCATAAACTTTTGCCATTCTCACCGGATTCAGTCGTCA
CTCATGGTGATTTCTCACTTGATAACCTTATTTTTGACGAGGGGAAATTAATAGGTTGTATTGATGTTGG
ACGAGTCGGAATCGCAGACCGATACCAGGATCTTGCCATCCTATGGAACTGCCTCGGTGAGTTTTCTCCT
TCATTACAGAAACGGCTTTTTCAAAAATATGGTATTGATAATCCTGATATGAATAAATTGCAGTTTCATT
TGATGCTCGATGAGTTTTTCTAAGAATTAATTCATGAGCGGATACATATTTGAATGTATTTAGAAAAATA
AACAAATAGGCATGCTAGCGCAGAAACGTCCTAGAAGATGCCAGGAGGATACTTAGCAGAGAGACAATAA
GGCCGGAGCGAAGCCGTTTTTCCATAGGCTCCGCCCCCCTGACGAACATCACGAAATCTGACGCTCAAAT
CAGTGGTGGCGAAACCCGACAGGACTATAAAGATACCAGGCGTTTCCCCCTGATGGCTCCCTCTTGCGCT
CTCCTGTTCCCGTCCTGCGGCGTCCGTGTTGTGGTGGAGGCTTTACCCAAATCACCACGTCCCGTTCCGT
GTAGACAGTTCGCTCCAAGCTGGGCTGTGTGCAAGAACCCCCCGTTCAGCCCGACTGCTGCGCCTTATCC
GGTAACTATCATCTTGAGTCCAACCCGGAAAGACACGACAAAACGCCACTGGCAGCAGCCATTGGTAACT
GAGAATTAGTGGATTTAGATATCGAGAGTCTTGAAGTGGTGGCCTAACAGAGGCTACACTGAAAGGACAG
TATTTGGTATCTGCGCTCCACTAAAGCCAGTTACCAGGTTAAGCAGTTCCCCAACTGACTTAACCTTCGA
TCAAACCGCCTCCCCAGGCGGTTTTTTCGTTTACAGAGCAGGAGATTACGACGATCGTAAAAGGATCTCA
AGAAGATCCTTTACGGATTCCCGACACCATCACTCTAGAGAATTCATAGGATAGATTCTGGAAACTTTAC
CGTCCGAGCTCAGGCTTACCTTACTCGAGCAATAAACAGTTGATAGGGCTTCTCCGTTACCATGGTTCAG
CCAAAAAACTTAAGACCGCCGGTCTTGTCCACTACCTTGCAGTAATGCGGTGGACAGGATCGGCGGTTTT
CTTTTCTCTTCTCAATTCTTCTGACCTGTAACGAATAATAGATAGTAAAGTAGTCTCCGATTGAGTTTTC
TCTGCCGAGTCCCACCCAGTTCTGTGATTTCAGTAAGTTGGTAATTGATACACTGTTGCGAGAACTGCTG
CCTGGTAGTAGATAGGTTGTTATTGAGTAAGAAGGTAAAGTGAACGAAATCCCTGAAACTGAGACTGTAG
AAAATAAGCTTCAGCCTGCGGTCCGGTTGACGGCTAGCTCAGTCCTAGGTACAGTGCTAGCTCGCTGGGA
CGCCCGAGATAGCCGTTACACAGGTGACACTTATTTCAGCCTGCGGTCCGGTTGACGGCTAGCTCAGTCC
TAGGTACAGTGCTAGCTCGCTGGGACGCCCGAGATAGCCGTTACACAGGTGACACTTATTTCAGCCTGCG
GTCCGGCCAAGTACTTAGTACACACTGATTCGCTGGGACGCCCGTAGAACTCTGTGAGGATAAAGTCTCC
CTTACAGCCTGCGGTCCGGCCAAGAGTACACTAGCTCAGTCATCGCTGGGACGCCCGAAGAGATTTCTAC
ACGATTGAGCACTGTCTCAGCCTGCGGTCCGGGTTCACTGCCGTATAGGCAGTAATTTTGTTTAACTTTA
AGAAGGAGATATACATATGCGTAAAGGCGAAGAACTGTTTACCGGTGTGGTTCCGATTCTGGTGGAACTG
GACGGCGATGTTAATGGTCATAAATTCAGTGTTCGCGGCGAAGGTGAAGGCGATGCGACGAACGGCAAAC
TGACCCTGAAATTTATCTGCACCACGGGTAAACTGCCGGTCCCGTGGCCGACGCTGGTGACCACGCTGAC
CTATGGCGTTCAATGTTTTGCGCGTTACCCGGATCACATGAAACAGCACGACTTTTTCAAATCGGCCATG
CCGGAAGGCTATGTGCAGGAACGTACGATTAGCTTTAAAGACGATGGTACGTATAAAACCCGCGCGGAAG
TGAAATTCGAAGGCGATACCCTGGTTAACCGTATCGAACTGAAAGGTATCGATTTCAAAGAAGACGGCAA
TATTCTGGGTCATAAACTGGAATATAACTTCAATTCCCACAACGTGTACATCACCGCGGATAAACAGAAA
AACGGCATTAAAGCCAATTTCAAAATCCGCCATAATGTGGAAGATGGTAGCGTTCAGCTGGCCGACCACT
ATCAGCAAAACACGCCGATTGGTGATGGCCCGGTCCTGCTGCCGGACAATCACTACCTGAGTACCCAGTC
CGTGCTGTCAAAAGATCCGAACGAAAAACGTGACCACATGGTCCTGCTGGAATTTGTGACGGCTGCGGGT
ATCACCCACGGCATGGACGAACTGTATAAATAATAATCGCTGGGACGCCCGCCTGCAGGCTCGGTACCAA
ATTCCAGAAAAGAGGCCTCCCGAAAGGGGGGCCTTTTTTCGTTTTGGTCCTAATAGATAAAGGATAGGTC
TGGTAGTGTTGTTCGTTCTCGCAGGTAAATCAATAATACTCAGCAGTTCCGTAGACTTTTCAGTGGGACA
GGGTAGCGATAACAGATAGATTGTAATAAGACACAGTAGGTGCTCGTAGTTGCGTGAAGAGAACCGCTCA
GGAAATCCAGTCAGAAGTATTGGTAATCGTTGAAAACTCAGCTCCTAGGATGCAGTGACTCGAGTTGTAA
AACGACGGCCAGTCAATTGGAATTCTTGACGGCTAGCTCAGTCCTAGGTACAGTGCTAGCTAATTTTGTT
TAACTTTAAGAAGGAGATATACATATGGTGAGCAAGGGCGAGGAGGATAACATGGCCATCATCAAGGAGT
TCATGCGCTTCAAGGTGCACATGGAGGGCTCCGTGAACGGCCACGAGTTCGAGATCGAGGGCGAGGGCGA
GGGCCGCCCCTACGAGGGCACCCAGACCGCCAAGCTGAAGGTGACCAAGGGTGGCCCCCTGCCCTTCGCC
TGGGACATCCTGTCCCCTCAGTTCATGTACGGCTCCAAGGCCTACGTGAAGCACCCCGCCGACATCCCCG
ACTACTTGAAGCTGTCCTTCCCCGAGGGCTTCAAGTGGGAGCGCGTGATGAACTTCGAGGACGGCGGCGT
GGTGACCGTGACCCAGGACTCCTCTCTGCAGGACGGCGAGTTCATCTACAAGGTGAAGCTGCGCGGCACC
AACTTCCCCTCCGACGGCCCCGTAATGCAGAAGAAGACTATGGGCTGGGAGGCCTCCTCCGAGCGGATGT
ACCCCGAGGACGGCGCGCTGAAGGGCGAGATCAAGCAGAGGCTGAAGCTGAAGGACGGCGGCCACTACGA
CGCTGAAGTCAAGACCACCTACAAGGCCAAGAAGCCCGTGCAGCTGCCCGGCGCGTACAACGTCAACATC
AAGTTGGACATCACCTCCCACAACGAGGACTACACCATCGTGGAACAGTACGAACGCGCCGAGGGCCGCC
ACTCCACCGGCGGCATGGACGAGCTGTACAAGTAAACTAGTTGCGGCCGCCTGCGCACCACCTGCAGGAC
CTCAGCAATCGCTTGGACCAGCTTTCTTAAGGGTACCTATTACAGCTGGATCCGGCGCCGCTCA
Features (pLannotate 1.2.2; 16 found; start..end, strand, type, name):
     76..123     +  terminator     T7 terminator: transcription terminator for bacteriophage T7 RNA polymerase
    132..166     +  terminator     rrnB T1 terminator (fragment): transcription terminator T1 from the E. coli rrnB gene
    229..262     +  terminator     rrnB T1 terminator (fragment): Escherichia coli rrnB; transcription terminator T1 from the E. coli rrnB gene
    354..381     +  terminator     rrnB T2 terminator: transcription terminator T2 from the E. coli rrnB gene
    503..607     +  promoter       AmpR promoter: bla
    608..1423    +  CDS            KanR: aminoglycoside phosphotransferase; aph(3')-Ia; confers resistance to kanamycin in bacteria or G418 (Geneticin®) in eukaryotes
   1432..1480    -  promoter       AmpR promoter (fragment): bla
   1494..2129    -  rep_origin     ColA ori: Plasmids containing the ColA origin of replication can be propagated in E. coli cells that contain additional plasmids with compatible origins.
   2547..2571    +  promoter       J23119(SpeI) promoter (fragment): bacterial promoter (Registry of Standard Biological Parts BBa J23119) modified to end with an SpeI site
   2642..2666    +  promoter       J23119(SpeI) promoter (fragment): bacterial promoter (Registry of Standard Biological Parts BBa J23119) modified to end with an SpeI site
   2927..2949    +  RBS            RBS: efficient ribosome binding site from bacteriophage T7 gene 10 (Olins and Rangwala, 1989)
   2957..3670    +  CDS            Superfolder GFP: Superfolder GFP is a basic (constitutively fluorescent) green fluorescent protein published in 2005, derived from Aequorea victoria. It is reported to be a very rapidly-maturing weak dimer.
   3984..4003    -  CDS            lacZα (fragment): LacZα fragment of β-galactosidase; lacZ fragment
   4016..4040    +  promoter       J23119(SpeI) promoter (fragment): bacterial promoter (Registry of Standard Biological Parts BBa J23119) modified to end with an SpeI site
   4055..4077    +  RBS            RBS: efficient ribosome binding site from bacteriophage T7 gene 10 (Olins and Rangwala, 1989)
   4085..4792    +  CDS            mCherry: mCherry is a basic (constitutively fluorescent) red fluorescent protein published in 2004, derived from Discosoma sp.. It is reported to be a very rapidly-maturing monomer with low acid sensitivity.
