[The description below was written by a language model from this plasmid's Addgene catalogue record and pLannotate feature annotations shown in this document.]
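Description:
pHK009 is a synthetic biology plasmid for Escherichia coli, built on a pColA backbone and serving as the "receiver" component of a CRISPR-based NOR logic gate. It replicates from the ColA origin, which is compatible with other common origins and so allows it to coexist with additional plasmids in the same cell. Selection is by kanamycin through an aph(3')-Ia KanR gene driven by a bla-type promoter. The record lists it as high copy. A cluster of terminators (T7, rrnB T1 fragments and rrnB T2) lies upstream of the resistance cassette, presumably insulating the circuit from read-through transcription.

The payload consists of two fluorescent reporter cassettes. Superfolder GFP, preceded by a T7 gene 10 RBS, lies downstream of a region containing two partial matches to J23119-family constitutive promoters. According to the stated purpose, this output carries binding sites for sgRNA2 and sgRNA3, although the feature table does not annotate those sites or show their exact positions. In such a design, either guide can direct dCas9 to block transcription, so GFP is expressed only when neither input is present, which is NOR behaviour. A second cassette expresses mCherry from another J23119-type promoter fragment and T7 gene 10 RBS. It probably acts as a constitutive reference or marker for receiver cells, but the record does not say so.

The plasmid encodes neither dCas9 nor, as far as annotated, the sgRNAs. It requires a separate dCas9 plasmid, and the associated work delivers guide-encoding messages between cells by M13 phagemid transfer, with JM101 noted as the working strain, for multicellular computing.
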