Addgene plasmid #235459: pHK009
Purpose: NOR gate receiver with bs for sgRNA2 and sgRNA3
Depositing lab: Yolanda Schaerli. Depositing organization: Universite de Lausanne (UNIL). Publication: Engineering intercellular communication using M13 phagemid and CRISPR-based gene regulation for multicellular computing in Escherichia coli. Kusumawardhani H, Zoppi F, Avendano R, Schaerli Y. Nat Commun. 2025 Apr 15;16(1):3569. doi: 10.1038/s41467-025-58760-z. PubMed 40234414.
Backbone
  Vector backbone: pColA
  Vector type: Synthetic Biology
Growth in bacteria
  Bacterial resistance: Kanamycin, 50 μg/mL
  Growth temperature: 37°C
  Growth strain: DH5alpha
  Copy number: High Copy
Gene/Insert
  Gene/Insert name: NOR gate (alt names: sfGFP; mCherry)
  Species: Escherichia coli
  Cloning method: Gibson Cloning
Terms and licenses: Academic/Nonprofit Terms; Industry Terms: Not Available to Industry
Depositor comments: JM101 (working strain for phagemid transfer). Requires the dCas9 plasmid, pJ1996v2 (Addgene plasmid #140664). Please visit https://doi.org/10.1101/2024.08.28.610043 for bioRxiv preprint.
How to cite: pHK009 was a gift from Yolanda Schaerli (Addgene plasmid # 235459 ; http://n2t.net/addgene:235459 ; RRID:Addgene_235459)
